>Addgene plasmid #106746 | gh75 | addgene full sequence | sequence record 221051 | Addgene Assembled Full Sequence
CTAAATTGTAAGCGTTAATATTTTGTTAAAATTCGCGTTAAATTTTTGTTAAATCAGCTCATTTTTTAAC
CAATAGGCCGAAATCGGCAAAATCCCTTATAAATCAAAAGAATAGACCGAGATAGGGTTGAGTGGCCGCT
ACAGGGCGCTCCCATTCGCCATTCAGGCTGCGCAACTGTTGGGAAGGGCGTTTCGGTGCGGGCCTCTTCG
CTATTACGCCAGCTGGCGAAAGGGGGATGTGCTGCAAGGCGATTAAGTTGGGTAACGCCAGGGTTTTCCC
AGTCACGACGTTGTAAAACGACGGCCAGTGAGCGCGACGTAATACGACTCACTATAGGGCGAATTGGCGG
AAGGCCGTCAAGGCCACGTGTCTTGTCCAGAGCTCGATATCGAATTCGAGGGCCTATTTCCCATGATTCC
TTCATATTTGCATATACGATACAAGGCTGTTAGAGAGATAATTGGAATTAATTTGACTGTAAACACAAAG
ATATTAGTACAAAATACGTGACGTAGAAAGTAATAATTTCTTGGGTAGTTTGCAGTTTTAAAATTATGTT
TTAAAATGGACTATCATATGCTTACCGTAACTTGAAAGTATTTCGATTTCTTGGCTTTATATATCTTGTG
GAAAGGACGAAACACCGAACCAGCCGCACAAGTGCCGGTTTTAGAGCTAGAAATAGCAAGTTAAAATAAG
GCTAGTCCGTTATCAACTTGAAAAAGTGGCACCGAGTCGGTGCTTTTTTTGGTACCTGGAGCACAAGACT
GGCCTCATGGGCCTTCCGCTCACTGCCCGCTTTCCAGTCGGGAAACCTGTCGTGCCAGCTGCATTAACAT
GGTCATAGCTGTTTCCTTGCGTATTGGGCGCTCTCCGCTTCCTCGCTCACTGACTCGCTGCGCTCGGTCG
TTCGGGTAAAGCCTGGGGTGCCTAATGAGCAAAAGGCCAGCAAAAGGCCAGGAACCGTAAAAAGGCCGCG
TTGCTGGCGTTTTTCCATAGGCTCCGCCCCCCTGACGAGCATCACAAAAATCGACGCTCAAGTCAGAGGT
GGCGAAACCCGACAGGACTATAAAGATACCAGGCGTTTCCCCCTGGAAGCTCCCTCGTGCGCTCTCCTGT
TCCGACCCTGCCGCTTACCGGATACCTGTCCGCCTTTCTCCCTTCGGGAAGCGTGGCGCTTTCTCATAGC
TCACGCTGTAGGTATCTCAGTTCGGTGTAGGTCGTTCGCTCCAAGCTGGGCTGTGTGCACGAACCCCCCG
TTCAGCCCGACCGCTGCGCCTTATCCGGTAACTATCGTCTTGAGTCCAACCCGGTAAGACACGACTTATC
GCCACTGGCAGCAGCCACTGGTAACAGGATTAGCAGAGCGAGGTATGTAGGCGGTGCTACAGAGTTCTTG
AAGTGGTGGCCTAACTACGGCTACACTAGAAGAACAGTATTTGGTATCTGCGCTCTGCTGAAGCCAGTTA
CCTTCGGAAAAAGAGTTGGTAGCTCTTGATCCGGCAAACAAACCACCGCTGGTAGCGGTGGTTTTTTTGT
TTGCAAGCAGCAGATTACGCGCAGAAAAAAAGGATCTCAAGAAGATCCTTTGATCTTTTCTACGGGGTCT
GACGCTCAGTGGAACGAAAACTCACGTTAAGGGATTTTGGTCATGAGATTATCAAAAAGGATCTTCACCT
AGATCCTTTTAAATTAAAAATGAAGTTTTAAATCAATCTAAAGTATATATGAGTAAACTTGGTCTGACAG
TTACCAATGCTTAATCAGTGAGGCACCTATCTCAGCGATCTGTCTATTTCGTTCATCCATAGTTGCCTGA
CTCCCCGTCGTGTAGATAACTACGATACGGGAGGGCTTACCATCTGGCCCCAGTGCTGCAATGATACCGC
GAGAACCACGCTCACCGGCTCCAGATTTATCAGCAATAAACCAGCCAGCCGGAAGGGCCGAGCGCAGAAG
TGGTCCTGCAACTTTATCCGCCTCCATCCAGTCTATTAATTGTTGCCGGGAAGCTAGAGTAAGTAGTTCG
CCAGTTAATAGTTTGCGCAACGTTGTTGCCATTGCTACAGGCATCGTGGTGTCACGCTCGTCGTTTGGTA
TGGCTTCATTCAGCTCCGGTTCCCAACGATCAAGGCGAGTTACATGATCCCCCATGTTGTGCAAAAAAGC
GGTTAGCTCCTTCGGTCCTCCGATCGTTGTCAGAAGTAAGTTGGCCGCAGTGTTATCACTCATGGTTATG
GCAGCACTGCATAATTCTCTTACTGTCATGCCATCCGTAAGATGCTTTTCTGTGACTGGTGAGTACTCAA
CCAAGTCATTCTGAGAATAGTGTATGCGGCGACCGAGTTGCTCTTGCCCGGCGTCAATACGGGATAATAC
CGCGCCACATAGCAGAACTTTAAAAGTGCTCATCATTGGAAAACGTTCTTCGGGGCGAAAACTCTCAAGG
ATCTTACCGCTGTTGAGATCCAGTTCGATGTAACCCACTCGTGCACCCAACTGATCTTCAGCATCTTTTA
CTTTCACCAGCGTTTCTGGGTGAGCAAAAACAGGAAGGCAAAATGCCGCAAAAAAGGGAATAAGGGCGAC
ACGGAAATGTTGAATACTCATACTCTTCCTTTTTCAATATTATTGAAGCATTTATCAGGGTTATTGTCTC
ATGAGCGGATACATATTTGAATGTATTTAGAAAAATAAACAAATAGGGGTTCCGCGCACATTTCCCCGAA
AAGTGCCAC
Features (pLannotate 1.2.2; 10 found; start..end, strand, type, name):
      3..134     -  rep_origin     M13 ori (fragment): M13 bacteriophage origin of replication; arrow indicates direction of (+) strand synthesis
    155..311     -  CDS            lacZα (fragment): LacZα fragment of β-galactosidase; lacZ fragment
    320..338     +  promoter       T7 promoter: promoter for bacteriophage T7 RNA polymerase
    398..638     +  promoter       U6 promoter: RNA polymerase III promoter for human U6 snRNA
    668..743     +  misc_RNA       gRNA scaffold: guide RNA scaffold for the Streptococcus pyogenes CRISPR/Cas9 system
    790..837     -  CDS            lacI (fragment): lac repressor; lacI; The lac repressor binds to the lac operator to inhibit transcription in E. coli. This inhibition can be relieved by adding lactose or isopropyl-β-D-thiogalactopyranoside (IPTG).
    874..914     -  rep_origin     RSF ori (fragment): Plasmids containing the RSF 1030 origin of replication can be propagated in E. coli cells that contain additional plasmids with compatible origins.
    992..1580    -  rep_origin     ori: high-copy-number ColE1/pMB1/pBR322/pUC origin of replication
   1751..2611    -  CDS            AmpR: β-lactamase; bla; confers resistance to ampicillin, carbenicillin, and related antibiotics
   2612..2716    -  promoter       AmpR promoter: bla
