[The description below was written by a language model from this plasmid's Addgene catalogue record and pLannotate feature annotations shown in this document.]
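Description:
gh75 is a small mammalian-expression guide RNA plasmid (assembled sequence about 2.7 kb) built on the EPB104 backbone and designed to express a single CRISPR guide RNA targeting the human glycosyltransferase gene B3GNT9. It belongs to a validated gRNA collection covering the human glycosyltransferase genome. In bacteria it is maintained as a high-copy plasmid through a ColE1/pUC-type origin of replication and selected with ampicillin via the β-lactamase gene (AmpR) driven by its own bla promoter.

The functional payload is a compact RNA polymerase III cassette: the human U6 snRNA promoter is followed by a short gap, where the B3GNT9-specific protospacer presumably sits, and then the Streptococcus pyogenes Cas9 gRNA scaffold. Transcription from U6 in mammalian cells therefore yields a complete single guide RNA able to direct SpCas9 to the B3GNT9 locus. The plasmid encodes no Cas9 and no mammalian selection marker or reporter in the annotated features, so the nuclease must be provided separately, for example from a co-transfected plasmid or a Cas9-expressing cell line. A T7 promoter lies upstream of the U6 cassette and matches the region used for sequence verification of the insert.

The remaining annotations (fragments of an M13 origin, lacZα, lacI and an RSF origin) are partial remnants of the cloning-vector lineage and are unlikely to be functional. The insert was introduced by restriction cloning, but the record does not state the sites used. Typical use is transient delivery to human cells for knockout or editing of B3GNT9 in glycosylation studies.
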