Addgene plasmid #106746: gh75
Purpose: expression of gRNA targeting B3GNT9
Depositing lab: Eric-Paul Bennett. Depositing organization: University of Copenhagen. Publication: A validated gRNA library for CRISPR/Cas9 targeting of the human glycosyltransferase genome. Narimatsu Y, Joshi HJ, Zhang Y, Gomes C, Chen YH, Lorenzetti F, Furukawa S, Schjoldager K, Hansen L, Clausen H, Bennett EP, Wandall HH. Glycobiology. 2018 Jan 5. pii: 4791732. doi: 10.1093/glycob/cwx101. PubMed 29315387.
Backbone
  Vector backbone: EPB104
  Backbone manufacturer: Eric-Paul Bennett (Addgene plasmid # 68369)
  Backbone size w/o insert (bp): 2376
  Vector type: Mammalian Expression
Growth in bacteria
  Bacterial resistance: Ampicillin, 100 μg/mL
  Growth temperature: 37°C
  Growth strain: DH5alpha
  Copy number: High Copy
Gene/Insert
  Gene/Insert name: B3GNT9
  gRNA/shRNA sequence: AACCAGCCGCACAAGTGCCG
  Species: H. sapiens (human)
  Entrez Gene: B3GNT9 (a.k.a. MGC4655)
  Cloning method: Restriction Enzyme; 5′ cloning site unknown (unknown if destroyed); 3′ cloning site unknown (unknown if destroyed)
  Sequencing primers: 5′ T7NP
Terms and licenses: Academic/Nonprofit Terms; Industry Terms: Not Available to Industry
How to cite: gh75 was a gift from Eric-Paul Bennett (Addgene plasmid # 106746 ; http://n2t.net/addgene:106746 ; RRID:Addgene_106746)
