>Addgene plasmid #106746 | gh75 | addgene partial sequence | sequence record 221052 | hU6-F
AATTGGAATTAATTTGACTGTAAACACAAAGATATTAGTACAAAATACGTGACGTAGAAAGTAATAATTT
CTTGGGTAGTTTGCAGTTTTAAAATTATGTTTTAAAATGGACTATCATATGCTTACCGTAACTTGAAAGT
ATTTCGATTTCTTGGCTTTATATATCTTGTGGAAAGGACGAAACACCGAACCAGCCGCACAAGTGCCGGT
TTTAGAGCTAGAAATAGCAAGTTAAAATAAGGCTAGTCCGTTATCAACTTGAAAAAGTGGCACCGAGTCG
GTGCTTTTTTTGGTACCTGGAGCACAAGACTGGCCTCATGGGCCTTCCGCTCACTGCCCGCTTTCCAGTC
GGGAAACCTGTCGTGCCAGCTGCATTAACATGGTCATAGCTGTTTCCTTGCGTATTGGGCGCTCTCCGCT
TCCTCGCTCACTGACTCGCTGCGCTCGGTCGTTCGGGTAAAGCCTGGGGTGCCTAATGAGCAAAAGGCCA
GCAAAAGGCCAGGAACCGTAAAAAGGCCGCGTTGCTGGCGTTTTTCCATAGGCTCCGCCCCCCTGACGAG
CATCACAAAAATCGACGCTCAAGTCAGAGGTGGCGAAACCCGACAGGACTATAAAGATACCAGGCGTTTC
CCCCTGGAAGCTCCCTCGTGCGCTCTCCTGTTCCGACCCTGCCGCTTACCGGATACCTGTCCGCCTTTCT
CCCTTCGGGAAGCGTGGCGCTTTCTCATAGCTCACGCTGTAGGTATCTCAGTTCGGTGTAGGTCGTTCGC
TCCAAGCTGGGCTGTGTGCACGAACCCCCCGTTCAGCCCGACCGCTGCGCCTTATCCGGTAACTATCGTC
TTGAGTCCAACCCGGTAAGACACGACTTATCGCCACTGGCAGCAGCCACTGGTAACAGGATTAGCA
